Addgene plasmid #128322: dCas9 gateway compatible
Purpose: (Empty Backbone) dCas9 C-terminal gateway cloning vector
Depositing lab: Alejandro Chavez. Depositing organization: Columbia University.
Backbone
  Vector backbone: pcDNA3.3-TOPO
  Backbone size (bp): 11000
  Modifications to backbone: Inserted gateway cloning site into https://www.addgene.org/47316/
  Vector type: Mammalian Expression, Synthetic Biology
  Promoter: CMV
  Selectable markers: Neomycin (select with G418)
Growth in bacteria
  Bacterial resistance: Chloramphenicol and Ampicillin, 25 & 100 μg/mL
  Growth temperature: 30°C
  Growth strain: ccdB Survival
  Copy number: High Copy
Terms and licenses: Academic/Nonprofit Terms; Industry Terms: Not Available to Industry
How to cite: dCas9 gateway compatible was a gift from Alejandro Chavez (Addgene plasmid # 128322 ; http://n2t.net/addgene:128322 ; RRID:Addgene_128322)
