[The description below was written by a language model from this plasmid's Addgene catalogue record and pLannotate feature annotations shown in this document.]
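Description:
dCas9 gateway compatible is an empty mammalian expression backbone built on pcDNA3.3-TOPO, designed as a Gateway destination vector for fusing proteins of interest to the C-terminus of nuclease-dead Cas9. It was made by inserting a Gateway cloning site into an existing dCas9 expression plasmid. The two sequence records, one from the depositor and one from repository sequencing, are both 11,372 nt and carry the same set of annotated features, offset only by their start coordinates. In E. coli the plasmid replicates from a high-copy ColE1/pUC-type origin and carries ampicillin resistance in the backbone plus chloramphenicol resistance within the Gateway cassette. An f1 origin is also present. Because the cassette encodes the CcdB gyrase toxin, the unrecombined vector must be maintained in a ccdB-tolerant strain.

The payload is driven by the CMV immediate early enhancer and promoter, which express Cas9m4, a Streptococcus pyogenes Cas9 carrying the D10A, D839A, H840A and N863A mutations so that it binds DNA under guide RNA direction without cutting. Immediately downstream lies the attR1–CmR–ccdB–attR2 cassette, followed by an HSV TK polyadenylation signal. An LR recombination reaction with an entry clone replaces the chloramphenicol/ccdB segment with the chosen coding sequence, and loss of ccdB provides counterselection for correct recombinants in standard strains. The intended product is a dCas9–effector fusion, although the annotation does not show the linker or reading frame across the att junction. A separate SV40 promoter–neo–SV40 poly(A) unit permits G418 selection in mammalian cells. The vector suits construction of programmable dCas9 fusion proteins for synthetic biology applications; the record names no specific effector.
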