Features (pLannotate 1.2.2; 25 found; start..end, strand, type, name):
     50..429     +  enhancer       CMV enhancer: human cytomegalovirus immediate early enhancer
    430..633     +  promoter       CMV promoter: human cytomegalovirus (CMV) immediate early promoter
    748..4851    +  CDS            Cas9m4: catalytically dead mutant of the Cas9 endonuclease from the Streptococcus pyogenes Type II CRISPR/Cas system RNA-guided DNA-binding protein that lacks endonuclease activity due to the mutations D10A, D839A, H840A, and N863A (Mali et al., 2013)
   4921..5045    +  protein_bind   attR1: mutant version of attR; recombination site for the Gateway® LR reaction LR Clonase™
   5070..5100    +  promoter       lac UV5 promoter: E. coli lac promoter with an "up" mutation
   5124..5153    +  promoter       cat promoter (fragment): promoter of the E. coli cat gene encoding chloramphenicol acetyltransferase
   5154..5813    +  CDS            CmR: chloramphenicol acetyltransferase; cat; confers resistance to chloramphenicol
   5992..6150    +  CDS            ccdA (fragment): CCDA_ECO57 - Also known as H, letA. Experimental evidence at protein level: Swiss-Prot protein existence level 1. Antitoxin component of a type II toxin-antitoxin (TA) system which inhibits the post-segregational killing (PSK) of plasmid-free cells, also referred to as a plasmid addiction system. Binds to and blocks the activity of CcdB; will also remove bound CcdB protein from the CcdB-GyrA complex by forming a CcdA-CcdB complex, a process termed rejuvenation. Functions as a transcriptional corepressor for the ccdAB operon, repression also requires CcdB (By similarity). From Escherichia coli
   6155..6457    +  CDS            ccdB: CCDB_ECOLI - Also known as G, letB, letD. Experimental evidence at protein level: Swiss-Prot protein existence level 1. Toxic component of a type II toxin-antitoxin (TA) system, functioning in plasmid maintainence. Responsible for the post- segregational killing (PSK) of plasmid-free cells, also referred to as a plasmid addiction system. Half-life of over 2 hours. Cell killing by CcdB is accompanied by filamentation, defects in chromosome and plasmid segregation, defects in cell division, formation of anucleate cells, decreased DNA synthesis and plasmid loss. Interferes with the activity of DN
   6501..6625    -  protein_bind   attR2: mutant version of attR; recombination site for the Gateway® LR reaction LR Clonase™
   6675..6692    -  promoter       T3 promoter (fragment): promoter for bacteriophage T3 RNA polymerase
   6802..6850    +  polyA_signal   HSV TK poly(A) signal: herpes simplex virus thymidine kinase polyadenylation signal (Cole and Stacy, 1985)
   7052..7480    +  rep_origin     f1 ori (sequence partly withheld): f1 bacteriophage origin of replication; arrow indicates direction of (+) strand synthesis
   7494..7823    +  promoter       SV40 promoter: SV40 enhancer and early promoter
   7890..8681    +  CDS            neo: KKA2_KLEPN - Also known as kan, nptII. Experimental evidence at protein level: Swiss-Prot protein existence level 1. Resistance to kanamycin, neomycin, paromomycin, ribostamycin, butirosin and gentamicin B. From Klebsiella pneumoniae.
   8707..8865    +  CDS            ble (fragment): BLE_KLEPN - Experimental evidence at protein level: Swiss-Prot protein existence level 1. Binding protein with a strong affinity to the bleomycin family of antibiotics. Binds to CL990; an antimitotic-antibiotic compound. From Klebsiella pneumoniae.
   8860..8981    +  polyA_signal   SV40 poly(A) signal: SV40 polyadenylation signal
   9052..9074    -  protein_bind   lac operator (fragment): The lac repressor binds to the lac operator to inhibit transcription in E. coli. This inhibition can be relieved by adding lactose or isopropyl-β-D-thiogalactopyranoside (IPTG). lac repressor encoded by lacI
   9078..9108    -  promoter       lac promoter: promoter for the E. coli lac operon
   9123..9144    -  protein_bind   CAP binding site: CAP binding activates transcription in the presence of cAMP. E. coli catabolite activator protein
   9157..9249    -  CDS            lacI (fragment): lac repressor; lacI; The lac repressor binds to the lac operator to inhibit transcription in E. coli. This inhibition can be relieved by adding lactose or isopropyl-β-D-thiogalactopyranoside (IPTG).
   9432..10020   -  rep_origin     ori: high-copy-number ColE1/pMB1/pBR322/pUC origin of replication
  10191..11051   -  CDS            AmpR: β-lactamase; bla; confers resistance to ampicillin, carbenicillin, and related antibiotics
  11052..11156   -  promoter       AmpR promoter: bla
  11223..11267   -  misc_feature   bom (fragment): basis of mobility region from pBR322
>Addgene plasmid #128322 | dCas9 gateway compatible | depositor full sequence | sequence record 245784 | dCas9 gateway compatible sequence 11372 bps
GTTAGGCGTTTTGCGCTGCTTCGCGATGTACGGGCCAGATATACGCGTTGACATTGATTATTGACTAGTT
ATTAATAGTAATCAATTACGGGGTCATTAGTTCATAGCCCATATATGGAGTTCCGCGTTACATAACTTAC
GGTAAATGGCCCGCCTGGCTGACCGCCCAACGACCCCCGCCCATTGACGTCAATAATGACGTATGTTCCC
ATAGTAACGCCAATAGGGACTTTCCATTGACGTCAATGGGTGGAGTATTTACGGTAAACTGCCCACTTGG
CAGTACATCAAGTGTATCATATGCCAAGTACGCCCCCTATTGACGTCAATGACGGTAAATGGCCCGCCTG
GCATTATGCCCAGTACATGACCTTATGGGACTTTCCTACTTGGCAGTACATCTACGTATTAGTCATCGCT
ATTACCATGGTGATGCGGTTTTGGCAGTACATCAATGGGCGTGGATAGCGGTTTGACTCACGGGGATTTC
CAAGTCTCCACCCCATTGACGTCAATGGGAGTTTGTTTTGGCACCAAAATCAACGGGACTTTCCAAAATG
TCGTAACAACTCCGCCCCATTGACGCAAATGGGCGGTAGGCGTGTACGGTGGGAGGTCTATATAAGCAGA
GCTCGTTTAGTGAACCGTCAGATCGCCTGGAGACGCCATCCACGCTGTTTTGACCTCCATAGAAGACACC
GGGACCGATCCAGCCTCCGGACTCTAGAGGATCGAACCCTTGCCACCATGGACAAGAAGTACTCCATTGG
GCTCGCTATCGGCACAAACAGCGTCGGCTGGGCCGTCATTACGGACGAGTACAAGGTGCCGAGCAAAAAA
TTCAAAGTTCTGGGCAATACCGATCGCCACAGCATAAAGAAGAACCTCATTGGCGCCCTCCTGTTCGACT
CCGGGGAGACGGCCGAAGCCACGCGGCTCAAAAGAACAGCACGGCGCAGATATACCCGCAGAAAGAATCG
GATCTGCTACCTGCAGGAGATCTTTAGTAATGAGATGGCTAAGGTGGATGACTCTTTCTTCCATAGGCTG
GAGGAGTCCTTTTTGGTGGAGGAGGATAAAAAGCACGAGCGCCACCCAATCTTTGGCAATATCGTGGACG
AGGTGGCGTACCATGAAAAGTACCCAACCATATATCATCTGAGGAAGAAGCTTGTAGACAGTACTGATAA
GGCTGACTTGCGGTTGATCTATCTCGCGCTGGCGCATATGATCAAATTTCGGGGACACTTCCTCATCGAG
GGGGACCTGAACCCAGACAACAGCGATGTCGATAAACTCTTTATCCAACTGGTTCAGACTTACAATCAGC
TTTTCGAAGAGAACCCGATCAACGCATCCGGAGTTGACGCCAAAGCAATCCTGAGCGCTAGGCTGTCCAA
ATCCCGGCGGCTCGAAAACCTCATCGCACAGCTCCCTGGGGAGAAGAAGAACGGCCTGTTTGGTAATCTT
ATCGCCCTGTCACTCGGGCTGACCCCCAACTTTAAATCTAACTTCGACCTGGCCGAAGATGCCAAGCTTC
AACTGAGCAAAGACACCTACGATGATGATCTCGACAATCTGCTGGCCCAGATCGGCGACCAGTACGCAGA
CCTTTTTTTGGCGGCAAAGAACCTGTCAGACGCCATTCTGCTGAGTGATATTCTGCGAGTGAACACGGAG
ATCACCAAAGCTCCGCTGAGCGCTAGTATGATCAAGCGCTATGATGAGCACCACCAAGACTTGACTTTGC
TGAAGGCCCTTGTCAGACAGCAACTGCCTGAGAAGTACAAGGAAATTTTCTTCGATCAGTCTAAAAATGG
CTACGCCGGATACATTGACGGCGGAGCAAGCCAGGAGGAATTTTACAAATTTATTAAGCCCATCTTGGAA
AAAATGGACGGCACCGAGGAGCTGCTGGTAAAGCTTAACAGAGAAGATCTGTTGCGCAAACAGCGCACTT
TCGACAATGGAAGCATCCCCCACCAGATTCACCTGGGCGAACTGCACGCTATCCTCAGGCGGCAAGAGGA
TTTCTACCCCTTTTTGAAAGATAACAGGGAAAAGATTGAGAAAATCCTCACATTTCGGATACCCTACTAT
GTAGGCCCCCTCGCCCGGGGAAATTCCAGATTCGCGTGGATGACTCGCAAATCAGAAGAGACCATCACTC
CCTGGAACTTCGAGGAAGTCGTGGATAAGGGGGCCTCTGCCCAGTCCTTCATCGAAAGGATGACTAACTT
TGATAAAAATCTGCCTAACGAAAAGGTGCTTCCTAAACACTCTCTGCTGTACGAGTACTTCACAGTTTAT
AACGAGCTCACCAAGGTCAAATACGTCACAGAAGGGATGAGAAAGCCAGCATTCCTGTCTGGAGAGCAGA
AGAAAGCTATCGTGGACCTCCTCTTCAAGACGAACCGGAAAGTTACCGTGAAACAGCTCAAAGAAGACTA
TTTCAAAAAGATTGAATGTTTCGACTCTGTTGAAATCAGCGGAGTGGAGGATCGCTTCAACGCATCCCTG
GGAACGTATCACGATCTCCTGAAAATCATTAAAGACAAGGACTTCCTGGACAATGAGGAGAACGAGGACA
TTCTTGAGGACATTGTCCTCACCCTTACGTTGTTTGAAGATAGGGAGATGATTGAAGAACGCTTGAAAAC
TTACGCTCATCTCTTCGACGACAAAGTCATGAAACAGCTCAAGAGGCGCCGATATACAGGATGGGGGCGG
CTGTCAAGAAAACTGATCAATGGGATCCGAGACAAGCAGAGTGGAAAGACAATCCTGGATTTTCTTAAGT
CCGATGGATTTGCCAACCGGAACTTCATGCAGTTGATCCATGATGACTCTCTCACCTTTAAGGAGGACAT
CCAGAAAGCACAAGTTTCTGGCCAGGGGGACAGTCTTCACGAGCACATCGCTAATCTTGCAGGTAGCCCA
GCTATCAAAAAGGGAATACTGCAGACCGTTAAGGTCGTGGATGAACTCGTCAAAGTAATGGGAAGGCATA
AGCCCGAGAATATCGTTATCGAGATGGCCCGAGAGAACCAAACTACCCAGAAGGGACAGAAGAACAGTAG
GGAAAGGATGAAGAGGATTGAAGAGGGTATAAAAGAACTGGGGTCCCAAATCCTTAAGGAACACCCAGTT
GAAAACACCCAGCTTCAGAATGAGAAGCTCTACCTGTACTACCTGCAGAACGGCAGGGACATGTACGTGG
ATCAGGAACTGGACATCAATCGGCTCTCCGACTACGACGTGGCTGCTATCGTGCCCCAGTCTTTTCTCAA
AGATGATTCTATTGATAATAAAGTGTTGACAAGATCCGATAAAGCTAGAGGGAAGAGTGATAACGTCCCC
TCAGAAGAAGTTGTCAAGAAAATGAAAAATTATTGGCGGCAGCTGCTGAACGCCAAACTGATCACACAAC
GGAAGTTCGATAATCTGACTAAGGCTGAACGAGGTGGCCTGTCTGAGTTGGATAAAGCCGGCTTCATCAA
AAGGCAGCTTGTTGAGACACGCCAGATCACCAAGCACGTGGCCCAAATTCTCGATTCACGCATGAACACC
AAGTACGATGAAAATGACAAACTGATTCGAGAGGTGAAAGTTATTACTCTGAAGTCTAAGCTGGTCTCAG
ATTTCAGAAAGGACTTTCAGTTTTATAAGGTGAGAGAGATCAACAATTACCACCATGCGCATGATGCCTA
CCTGAATGCAGTGGTAGGCACTGCACTTATCAAAAAATATCCCAAGCTTGAATCTGAATTTGTTTACGGA
GACTATAAAGTGTACGATGTTAGGAAAATGATCGCAAAGTCTGAGCAGGAAATAGGCAAGGCCACCGCTA
AGTACTTCTTTTACAGCAATATTATGAATTTTTTCAAGACCGAGATTACACTGGCCAATGGAGAGATTCG
GAAGCGACCACTTATCGAAACAAACGGAGAAACAGGAGAAATCGTGTGGGACAAGGGTAGGGATTTCGCG
ACAGTCCGGAAGGTCCTGTCCATGCCGCAGGTGAACATCGTTAAAAAGACCGAAGTACAGACCGGAGGCT
TCTCCAAGGAAAGTATCCTCCCGAAAAGGAACAGCGACAAGCTGATCGCACGCAAAAAAGATTGGGACCC
CAAGAAATACGGCGGATTCGATTCTCCTACAGTCGCTTACAGTGTACTGGTTGTGGCCAAAGTGGAGAAA
GGGAAGTCTAAAAAACTCAAAAGCGTCAAGGAACTGCTGGGCATCACAATCATGGAGCGATCAAGCTTCG
AAAAAAACCCCATCGACTTTCTCGAGGCGAAAGGATATAAAGAGGTCAAAAAAGACCTCATCATTAAGCT
TCCCAAGTACTCTCTCTTTGAGCTTGAAAACGGCCGGAAACGAATGCTCGCTAGTGCGGGCGAGCTGCAG
AAAGGTAACGAGCTGGCACTGCCCTCTAAATACGTTAATTTCTTGTATCTGGCCAGCCACTATGAAAAGC
TCAAAGGGTCTCCCGAAGATAATGAGCAGAAGCAGCTGTTCGTGGAACAACACAAACACTACCTTGATGA
GATCATCGAGCAAATAAGCGAATTCTCCAAAAGAGTGATCCTCGCCGACGCTAACCTCGATAAGGTGCTT
TCTGCTTACAATAAGCACAGGGATAAGCCCATCAGGGAGCAGGCAGAAAACATTATCCACTTGTTTACTC
TGACCAACTTGGGCGCGCCTGCAGCCTTCAAGTACTTCGACACCACCATAGACAGAAAGCGGTACACCTC
TACAAAGGAGGTCCTGGACGCCACACTGATTCATCAGTCAATTACGGGGCTCTATGAAACAAGAATCGAC
CTCTCTCAGCTCGGTGGAGACAGCAGGGCTGACCCCAAGAAGAAGAGGAAGGTGTCGCCAGGGATCCGTC
GACTTGACGCGTTAATATCAACAAGTTTGTACAAAAAAGCTGAACGAGAAACGTAAAATGATATAAATAT
CAATATATTAAATTAGATTTTGCATAAAAAACAGACTACATAATACTGTAAAACACAACATATCCAGTCA
CTATGGCGGCCGCATTAGGCACCCCAGGCTTTACACTTTATGCTTCCGGCTCGTATAATGTGTGGATTTT
GAGTTAGGATCCGTCGAGATTTTCAGGAGCTAAGGAAGCTAAAATGGAGAAAAAAATCACTGGATATACC
ACCGTTGATATATCCCAATGGCATCGTAAAGAACATTTTGAGGCATTTCAGTCAGTTGCTCAATGTACCT
ATAACCAGACCGTTCAGCTGGATATTACGGCCTTTTTAAAGACCGTAAAGAAAAATAAGCACAAGTTTTA
TCCGGCCTTTATTCACATTCTTGCCCGCCTGATGAATGCTCATCCGGAATTCCGTATGGCAATGAAAGAC
GGTGAGCTGGTGATATGGGATAGTGTTCACCCTTGTTACACCGTTTTCCATGAGCAAACTGAAACGTTTT
CATCGCTCTGGAGTGAATACCACGACGATTTCCGGCAGTTTCTACACATATATTCGCAAGATGTGGCGTG
TTACGGTGAAAACCTGGCCTATTTCCCTAAAGGGTTTATTGAGAATATGTTTTTCGTCTCAGCCAATCCC
TGGGTGAGTTTCACCAGTTTTGATTTAAACGTGGCCAATATGGACAACTTCTTCGCCCCCGTTTTCACCA
TGGGCAAATATTATACGCAAGGCGACAAGGTGCTGATGCCGCTGGCGATTCAGGTTCATCATGCCGTTTG
TGATGGCTTCCATGTCGGCAGAATGCTTAATGAATTACAACAGTACTGCGATGAGTGGCAGGGCGGGGCG
TAAAGATCTGGATCCGGCTTACTAAAAGCCAGATAACAGTATGCGTATTTGCGCGCTGATTTTTGCGGTA
TAAGAATATATACTGATATGTATACCCGAAGTATGTCAAAAAGAGGTATGCTATGAAGCAGCGTATTACA
GTGACAGTTGACAGCGACAGCTATCAGTTGCTCAAGGCATATATGATGTCAATATCTCCGGTCTGGTAAG
CACAACCATGCAGAATGAAGCCCGTCGTCTGCGTGCCGAACGCTGGAAAGCGGAAAATCAGGAAGGGATG
GCTGAGGTCGCCCGGTTTATTGAAATGAACGGCTCTTTTGCTGACGAGAACAGGGGCTGGTGAAATGCAG
TTTAAGGTTTACACCTATAAAAGAGAGAGCCGTTATCGTCTGTTTGTGGATGTACAGAGTGATATTATTG
ACACGCCCGGGCGACGGATGGTGATCCCCCTGGCCAGTGCACGTCTGCTGTCAGATAAAGTCTCCCGTGA
ACTTTACCCGGTGGTGCATATCGGGGATGAAAGCTGGCGCATGATGACCACCGATATGGCCAGTGTGCCG
GTCTCCGTTATCGGGGAAGAAGTGGCTGATCTCAGCCACCGCGAAAATGACATCAAAAACGCCATTAACC
TGATGTTCTGGGGAATATAAATGTCAGGCTCCCTTATACACAGCCAGTCTGCAGGTCGACCATAGTGACT
GGATATGTTGTGTTTTACAGTATTATGTAGTCTGTTTTTTATGCAAAATCTAATTTAATATATTGATATT
TATATCATTTTACGTTTCTCGTTCAGCTTTCTTGTACAAAGTGGTTGATATCATCTAGAGCGGCCGCAGG
TACCTGAATAACTAAGGCCGCTTCCCTTTAGTGAGGGTTAATGCTTCGAGCAGACAAAGGGTTCGATCCC
TACCGGTTAGTAATGAGTTTAAACGGGGGAGGCTAACTGAAACACGGAAGGAGACAATACCGGAAGGAAC
CCGCGCTATGACGGCAATAAAAAGACAGAATAAAACGCACGGGTGTTGGGTCGTTTGTTCATAAACGCGG
GGTTCGGTCCCAGGGCTGGCACTCTGTCGATACCCCACCGAGACCCCATTGGGGCCAATACGCCCGCGTT
TCTTCCTTTTCCCCACCCCACCCCCCAAGTTCGGGTGAAGGCCCAGGGCTCGCAGCCAACGTCGGGGCGG
CAGGCCCTGCCATAGCAGATCTGCGCAGCTGGGGCTCTAGGGGGTATCCCC
[124 nt withheld, positions 7052-7175]
C
[32 nt withheld, positions 7177-7208]
CA
[57 nt withheld, positions 7211-7267]
A
[49 nt withheld, positions 7269-7317]
CCTTTGACGTTGGAGTCCACGTTCTTT
[37 nt withheld, positions 7345-7381]
ACCCTATCTCGGTCTATTCTTTTGATTTATAAGGGATTTTGGGGATTTCGGCCTATTGGTTAAAAAATGA
GCTGATTTAACAAAAATTTAACGCGAATTAATTCTGTGGAATGTGTGTCAGTTAGGGTGTGGAAAGTCCC
CAGGCTCCCCAGCAGGCAGAAGTATGCAAAGCATGCATCTCAATTAGTCAGCAACCAGGTGTGGAAAGTC
CCCAGGCTCCCCAGCAGGCAGAAGTATGCAAAGCATGCATCTCAATTAGTCAGCAACCATAGTCCCGCCC
CTAACTCCGCCCATCCCGCCCCTAACTCCGCCCAGTTCCGCCCATTCTCCGCCCCATGGCTGACTAATTT
TTTTTATTTATGCAGAGGCCGAGGCCGCCTCTGCCTCTGAGCTATTCCAGAAGTAGTGAGGAGGCTTTTT
TGGAGGCCTAGGCTTTTGCAAAAAGCTCCCGGGAGCTTGTATATCCATTTTCGGATCTGATCAAGAGACA
GGATGAGGATCGTTTCGCATGATTGAACAAGATGGATTGCACGCAGGTTCTCCGGCCGCTTGGGTGGAGA
GGCTATTCGGCTATGACTGGGCACAACAGACAATCGGCTGCTCTGATGCCGCCGTGTTCCGGCTGTCAGC
GCAGGGGCGCCCGGTTCTTTTTGTCAAGACCGACCTGTCCGGTGCCCTGAATGAACTGCAGGACGAGGCA
GCGCGGCTATCGTGGCTGGCCACGACGGGCGTTCCTTGCGCAGCTGTGCTCGACGTTGTCACTGAAGCGG
GAAGGGACTGGCTGCTATTGGGCGAAGTGCCGGGGCAGGATCTCCTGTCATCTCACCTTGCTCCTGCCGA
GAAAGTATCCATCATGGCTGATGCAATGCGGCGGCTGCATACGCTTGATCCGGCTACCTGCCCATTCGAC
CACCAAGCGAAACATCGCATCGAGCGAGCACGTACTCGGATGGAAGCCGGTCTTGTCGATCAGGATGATC
TGGACGAAGAGCATCAGGGGCTCGCGCCAGCCGAACTGTTCGCCAGGCTCAAGGCGCGCATGCCCGACGG
CGAGGATCTCGTCGTGACCCATGGCGATGCCTGCTTGCCGAATATCATGGTGGAAAATGGCCGCTTTTCT
GGATTCATCGACTGTGGCCGGCTGGGTGTGGCGGACCGCTATCAGGACATAGCGTTGGCTACCCGTGATA
TTGCTGAAGAGCTTGGCGGCGAATGGGCTGACCGCTTCCTCGTGCTTTACGGTATCGCCGCTCCCGATTC
GCAGCGCATCGCCTTCTATCGCCTTCTTGACGAGTTCTTCTGAGCGGGACTCTGGGGTTCGCGAAATGAC
CGACCAAGCGACGCCCAACCTGCCATCACGAGATTTCGATTCCACCGCCGCCTTCTATGAAAGGTTGGGC
TTCGGAATCGTTTTCCGGGACGCCGGCTGGATGATCCTCCAGCGCGGGGATCTCATGCTGGAGTTCTTCG
CCCACCCCAACTTGTTTATTGCAGCTTATAATGGTTACAAATAAAGCAATAGCATCACAAATTTCACAAA
TAAAGCATTTTTTTCACTGCATTCTAGTTGTGGTTTGTCCAAACTCATCAATGTATCTTATCATGTCTGT
ATACCGTCGACCTCTAGCTAGAGCTTGGCGTAATCATGGTCATAGCTGTTTCCTGTGTGAAATTGTTATC
CGCTCACAATTCCACACAACATACGAGCCGGAAGCATAAAGTGTAAAGCCTGGGGTGCCTAATGAGTGAG
CTAACTCACATTAATTGCGTTGCGCTCACTGCCCGCTTTCCAGTCGGGAAACCTGTCGTGCCAGCTGCAT
TAATGAATCGGCCAACGCGCGGGGAGAGGCGGTTTGCGTATTGGGCGCTCTTCCGCTTCCTCGCTCACTG
ACTCGCTGCGCTCGGTCGTTCGGCTGCGGCGAGCGGTATCAGCTCACTCAAAGGCGGTAATACGGTTATC
CACAGAATCAGGGGATAACGCAGGAAAGAACATGTGAGCAAAAGGCCAGCAAAAGGCCAGGAACCGTAAA
AAGGCCGCGTTGCTGGCGTTTTTCCATAGGCTCCGCCCCCCTGACGAGCATCACAAAAATCGACGCTCAA
GTCAGAGGTGGCGAAACCCGACAGGACTATAAAGATACCAGGCGTTTCCCCCTGGAAGCTCCCTCGTGCG
CTCTCCTGTTCCGACCCTGCCGCTTACCGGATACCTGTCCGCCTTTCTCCCTTCGGGAAGCGTGGCGCTT
TCTCAATGCTCACGCTGTAGGTATCTCAGTTCGGTGTAGGTCGTTCGCTCCAAGCTGGGCTGTGTGCACG
AACCCCCCGTTCAGCCCGACCGCTGCGCCTTATCCGGTAACTATCGTCTTGAGTCCAACCCGGTAAGACA
CGACTTATCGCCACTGGCAGCAGCCACTGGTAACAGGATTAGCAGAGCGAGGTATGTAGGCGGTGCTACA
GAGTTCTTGAAGTGGTGGCCTAACTACGGCTACACTAGAAGGACAGTATTTGGTATCTGCGCTCTGCTGA
AGCCAGTTACCTTCGGAAAAAGAGTTGGTAGCTCTTGATCCGGCAAACAAACCACCGCTGGTAGCGGTGG
TTTTTTTGTTTGCAAGCAGCAGATTACGCGCAGAAAAAAAGGATCTCAAGAAGATCCTTTGATCTTTTCT
ACGGGGTCTGACGCTCAGTGGAACGAAAACTCACGTTAAGGGATTTTGGTCATGAGATTATCAAAAAGGA
TCTTCACCTAGATCCTTTTAAATTAAAAATGAAGTTTTAAATCAATCTAAAGTATATATGAGTAAACTTG
GTCTGACAGTTACCAATGCTTAATCAGTGAGGCACCTATCTCAGCGATCTGTCTATTTCGTTCATCCATA
GTTGCCTGACTCCCCGTCGTGTAGATAACTACGATACGGGAGGGCTTACCATCTGGCCCCAGTGCTGCAA
TGATACCGCGAGACCCACGCTCACCGGCTCCAGATTTATCAGCAATAAACCAGCCAGCCGGAAGGGCCGA
GCGCAGAAGTGGTCCTGCAACTTTATCCGCCTCCATCCAGTCTATTAATTGTTGCCGGGAAGCTAGAGTA
AGTAGTTCGCCAGTTAATAGTTTGCGCAACGTTGTTGCCATTGCTACAGGCATCGTGGTGTCACGCTCGT
CGTTTGGTATGGCTTCATTCAGCTCCGGTTCCCAACGATCAAGGCGAGTTACATGATCCCCCATGTTGTG
CAAAAAAGCGGTTAGCTCCTTCGGTCCTCCGATCGTTGTCAGAAGTAAGTTGGCCGCAGTGTTATCACTC
ATGGTTATGGCAGCACTGCATAATTCTCTTACTGTCATGCCATCCGTAAGATGCTTTTCTGTGACTGGTG
AGTACTCAACCAAGTCATTCTGAGAATAGTGTATGCGGCGACCGAGTTGCTCTTGCCCGGCGTCAATACG
GGATAATACCGCGCCACATAGCAGAACTTTAAAAGTGCTCATCATTGGAAAACGTTCTTCGGGGCGAAAA
CTCTCAAGGATCTTACCGCTGTTGAGATCCAGTTCGATGTAACCCACTCGTGCACCCAACTGATCTTCAG
CATCTTTTACTTTCACCAGCGTTTCTGGGTGAGCAAAAACAGGAAGGCAAAATGCCGCAAAAAAGGGAAT
AAGGGCGACACGGAAATGTTGAATACTCATACTCTTCCTTTTTCAATATTATTGAAGCATTTATCAGGGT
TATTGTCTCATGAGCGGATACATATTTGAATGTATTTAGAAAAATAAACAAATAGGGGTTCCGCGCACAT
TTCCCCGAAAAGTGCCACCTGACGTCGACGGATCGGGAGATCTCCCGATCCCCTATGGTCGACTCTCAGT
ACAATCTGCTCTGATGCCGCATAGTTAAGCCAGTATCTGCTCCCTGCTTGTGTGTTGGAGGTCGCTGAGT
AGTGCGCGAGCAAAATTTAAGCTACAACAAGGCAAGGCTTGACCGACAATTGCATGAAGAATCTGCTTAG
G
