Features (pLannotate 1.2.2; 25 found; start..end, strand, type, name):
    135..514     +  enhancer       CMV enhancer: human cytomegalovirus immediate early enhancer
    515..718     +  promoter       CMV promoter: human cytomegalovirus (CMV) immediate early promoter
    833..4936    +  CDS            Cas9m4: catalytically dead mutant of the Cas9 endonuclease from the Streptococcus pyogenes Type II CRISPR/Cas system RNA-guided DNA-binding protein that lacks endonuclease activity due to the mutations D10A, D839A, H840A, and N863A (Mali et al., 2013)
   5006..5130    +  protein_bind   attR1: mutant version of attR; recombination site for the Gateway® LR reaction LR Clonase™
   5155..5185    +  promoter       lac UV5 promoter: E. coli lac promoter with an "up" mutation
   5209..5238    +  promoter       cat promoter (fragment): promoter of the E. coli cat gene encoding chloramphenicol acetyltransferase
   5239..5898    +  CDS            CmR: chloramphenicol acetyltransferase; cat; confers resistance to chloramphenicol
   6077..6235    +  CDS            ccdA (fragment): CCDA_ECO57 - Also known as H, letA. Experimental evidence at protein level: Swiss-Prot protein existence level 1. Antitoxin component of a type II toxin-antitoxin (TA) system which inhibits the post-segregational killing (PSK) of plasmid-free cells, also referred to as a plasmid addiction system. Binds to and blocks the activity of CcdB; will also remove bound CcdB protein from the CcdB-GyrA complex by forming a CcdA-CcdB complex, a process termed rejuvenation. Functions as a transcriptional corepressor for the ccdAB operon, repression also requires CcdB (By similarity). From Escherichia coli
   6240..6542    +  CDS            ccdB: CCDB_ECOLI - Also known as G, letB, letD. Experimental evidence at protein level: Swiss-Prot protein existence level 1. Toxic component of a type II toxin-antitoxin (TA) system, functioning in plasmid maintainence. Responsible for the post- segregational killing (PSK) of plasmid-free cells, also referred to as a plasmid addiction system. Half-life of over 2 hours. Cell killing by CcdB is accompanied by filamentation, defects in chromosome and plasmid segregation, defects in cell division, formation of anucleate cells, decreased DNA synthesis and plasmid loss. Interferes with the activity of DN
   6586..6710    -  protein_bind   attR2: mutant version of attR; recombination site for the Gateway® LR reaction LR Clonase™
   6760..6777    -  promoter       T3 promoter (fragment): promoter for bacteriophage T3 RNA polymerase
   6887..6935    +  polyA_signal   HSV TK poly(A) signal: herpes simplex virus thymidine kinase polyadenylation signal (Cole and Stacy, 1985)
   7137..7565    +  rep_origin     f1 ori (sequence partly withheld): f1 bacteriophage origin of replication; arrow indicates direction of (+) strand synthesis
   7579..7908    +  promoter       SV40 promoter: SV40 enhancer and early promoter
   7975..8766    +  CDS            neo: KKA2_KLEPN - Also known as kan, nptII. Experimental evidence at protein level: Swiss-Prot protein existence level 1. Resistance to kanamycin, neomycin, paromomycin, ribostamycin, butirosin and gentamicin B. From Klebsiella pneumoniae.
   8792..8950    +  CDS            ble (fragment): BLE_KLEPN - Experimental evidence at protein level: Swiss-Prot protein existence level 1. Binding protein with a strong affinity to the bleomycin family of antibiotics. Binds to CL990; an antimitotic-antibiotic compound. From Klebsiella pneumoniae.
   8945..9066    +  polyA_signal   SV40 poly(A) signal: SV40 polyadenylation signal
   9137..9159    -  protein_bind   lac operator (fragment): The lac repressor binds to the lac operator to inhibit transcription in E. coli. This inhibition can be relieved by adding lactose or isopropyl-β-D-thiogalactopyranoside (IPTG). lac repressor encoded by lacI
   9163..9193    -  promoter       lac promoter: promoter for the E. coli lac operon
   9208..9229    -  protein_bind   CAP binding site: CAP binding activates transcription in the presence of cAMP. E. coli catabolite activator protein
   9242..9334    -  CDS            lacI (fragment): lac repressor; lacI; The lac repressor binds to the lac operator to inhibit transcription in E. coli. This inhibition can be relieved by adding lactose or isopropyl-β-D-thiogalactopyranoside (IPTG).
   9517..10105   -  rep_origin     ori: high-copy-number ColE1/pMB1/pBR322/pUC origin of replication
  10276..11136   -  CDS            AmpR: β-lactamase; bla; confers resistance to ampicillin, carbenicillin, and related antibiotics
  11137..11241   -  promoter       AmpR promoter: bla
  11300..11352   -  misc_feature   bom (fragment): basis of mobility region from pBR322
>Addgene plasmid #128322 | dCas9 gateway compatible | addgene full sequence | sequence record 255033 | Addgene NGS Result
GGAGGTCGCTGAGTAGTGCGCGAGCAAAATTTAAGCTACAACAAGGCAAGGCTTGACCGACAATTGCATG
AAGAATCTGCTTAGGGTTAGGCGTTTTGCGCTGCTTCGCGATGTACGGGCCAGATATACGCGTTGACATT
GATTATTGACTAGTTATTAATAGTAATCAATTACGGGGTCATTAGTTCATAGCCCATATATGGAGTTCCG
CGTTACATAACTTACGGTAAATGGCCCGCCTGGCTGACCGCCCAACGACCCCCGCCCATTGACGTCAATA
ATGACGTATGTTCCCATAGTAACGCCAATAGGGACTTTCCATTGACGTCAATGGGTGGAGTATTTACGGT
AAACTGCCCACTTGGCAGTACATCAAGTGTATCATATGCCAAGTACGCCCCCTATTGACGTCAATGACGG
TAAATGGCCCGCCTGGCATTATGCCCAGTACATGACCTTATGGGACTTTCCTACTTGGCAGTACATCTAC
GTATTAGTCATCGCTATTACCATGGTGATGCGGTTTTGGCAGTACATCAATGGGCGTGGATAGCGGTTTG
ACTCACGGGGATTTCCAAGTCTCCACCCCATTGACGTCAATGGGAGTTTGTTTTGGCACCAAAATCAACG
GGACTTTCCAAAATGTCGTAACAACTCCGCCCCATTGACGCAAATGGGCGGTAGGCGTGTACGGTGGGAG
GTCTATATAAGCAGAGCTCGTTTAGTGAACCGTCAGATCGCCTGGAGACGCCATCCACGCTGTTTTGACC
TCCATAGAAGACACCGGGACCGATCCAGCCTCCGGACTCTAGAGGATCGAACCCTTGCCACCATGGACAA
GAAGTACTCCATTGGGCTCGCTATCGGCACAAACAGCGTCGGCTGGGCCGTCATTACGGACGAGTACAAG
GTGCCGAGCAAAAAATTCAAAGTTCTGGGCAATACCGATCGCCACAGCATAAAGAAGAACCTCATTGGCG
CCCTCCTGTTCGACTCCGGGGAGACGGCCGAAGCCACGCGGCTCAAAAGAACAGCACGGCGCAGATATAC
CCGCAGAAAGAATCGGATCTGCTACCTGCAGGAGATCTTTAGTAATGAGATGGCTAAGGTGGATGACTCT
TTCTTCCATAGGCTGGAGGAGTCCTTTTTGGTGGAGGAGGATAAAAAGCACGAGCGCCACCCAATCTTTG
GCAATATCGTGGACGAGGTGGCGTACCATGAAAAGTACCCAACCATATATCATCTGAGGAAGAAGCTTGT
AGACAGTACTGATAAGGCTGACTTGCGGTTGATCTATCTCGCGCTGGCGCATATGATCAAATTTCGGGGA
CACTTCCTCATCGAGGGGGACCTGAACCCAGACAACAGCGATGTCGACAAACTCTTTATCCAACTGGTTC
AGACTTACAATCAGCTTTTCGAAGAGAACCCGATCAACGCATCCGGAGTTGACGCCAAAGCAATCCTGAG
CGCTAGGCTGTCCAAATCCCGGCGGCTCGAAAACCTCATCGCACAGCTCCCTGGGGAGAAGAAGAACGGC
CTGTTTGGTAATCTTATCGCCCTGTCACTCGGGCTGACCCCCAACTTTAAATCTAACTTCGACCTGGCCG
AAGATGCCAAGCTTCAACTGAGCAAAGACACCTACGATGATGATCTCGACAATCTGCTGGCCCAGATCGG
CGACCAGTACGCAGACCTTTTTTTGGCGGCAAAGAACCTGTCAGACGCCATTCTGCTGAGTGATATTCTG
CGAGTGAACACGGAGATCACCAAAGCTCCGCTGAGCGCTAGTATGATCAAGCGCTATGATGAGCACCACC
AAGACTTGACTTTGCTGAAGGCCCTTGTCAGACAGCAACTGCCTGAGAAGTACAAGGAAATTTTCTTCGA
TCAGTCTAAAAATGGCTACGCCGGATACATTGACGGCGGAGCAAGCCAGGAGGAATTTTACAAATTTATT
AAGCCCATCTTGGAAAAAATGGACGGCACCGAGGAGCTGCTGGTAAAGCTTAACAGAGAAGATCTGTTGC
GCAAACAGCGCACTTTCGACAATGGAAGCATCCCCCACCAGATTCACCTGGGCGAACTGCACGCTATCCT
CAGGCGGCAAGAGGATTTCTACCCCTTTTTGAAAGATAACAGGGAAAAGATTGAGAAAATCCTCACATTT
CGGATACCCTACTATGTAGGCCCCCTCGCCCGGGGAAATTCCAGATTCGCGTGGATGACTCGCAAATCAG
AAGAGACCATCACTCCCTGGAACTTCGAGGAAGTCGTGGATAAGGGGGCCTCTGCCCAGTCCTTCATCGA
AAGGATGACTAACTTTGATAAAAATCTGCCTAACGAAAAGGTGCTTCCTAAACACTCTCTGCTGTACGAG
TACTTCACAGTTTATAACGAGCTCACCAAGGTCAAATACGTCACAGAAGGGATGAGAAAGCCAGCATTCC
TGTCTGGAGAGCAGAAGAAAGCTATCGTGGACCTCCTCTTCAAGACGAACCGGAAAGTTACCGTGAAACA
GCTCAAAGAAGACTATTTCAAAAAGATTGAATGTTTCGACTCTGTTGAAATCAGCGGAGTGGAGGATCGC
TTCAACGCATCCCTGGGAACGTATCACGATCTCCTGAAAATCATTAAAGACAAGGACTTCCTGGACAATG
AGGAGAACGAGGACATTCTTGAGGACATTGTCCTCACCCTTACGTTGTTTGAAGATAGGGAGATGATTGA
AGAACGCTTGAAAACTTACGCTCATCTCTTCGACGACAAAGTCATGAAACAGCTCAAGAGGCGCCGATAT
ACAGGATGGGGGCGGCTGTCAAGAAAACTGATCAATGGGATCCGAGACAAGCAGAGTGGAAAGACAATCC
TGGATTTTCTTAAGTCCGATGGATTTGCCAACCGGAACTTCATGCAGTTGATCCATGATGACTCTCTCAC
CTTTAAGGAGGACATCCAGAAAGCACAAGTTTCTGGCCAGGGGGACAGTCTTCACGAGCACATCGCTAAT
CTTGCAGGTAGCCCAGCTATCAAAAAGGGAATACTGCAGACCGTTAAGGTCGTGGATGAACTCGTCAAAG
TAATGGGAAGGCATAAGCCCGAGAATATCGTTATCGAGATGGCCCGAGAGAACCAAACTACCCAGAAGGG
ACAGAAGAACAGTAGGGAAAGGATGAAGAGGATTGAAGAGGGTATAAAAGAACTGGGGTCCCAAATCCTT
AAGGAACACCCAGTTGAAAACACCCAGCTTCAGAATGAGAAGCTCTACCTGTACTACCTGCAGAACGGCA
GGGACATGTACGTGGATCAGGAACTGGACATCAATCGGCTCTCCGACTACGACGTGGCTGCTATCGTGCC
CCAGTCTTTTCTCAAAGATGATTCTATTGATAATAAAGTGTTGACAAGATCCGATAAAGCTAGAGGGAAG
AGTGATAACGTCCCCTCAGAAGAAGTTGTCAAGAAAATGAAAAATTATTGGCGGCAGCTGCTGAACGCCA
AACTGATCACACAACGGAAGTTCGATAATCTGACTAAGGCTGAACGAGGTGGCCTGTCTGAGTTGGATAA
AGCCGGCTTCATCAAAAGGCAGCTTGTTGAGACACGCCAGATCACCAAGCACGTGGCCCAAATTCTCGAT
TCACGCATGAACACCAAGTACGATGAAAATGACAAACTGATTCGAGAGGTGAAAGTTATTACTCTGAAGT
CTAAGCTGGTCTCAGATTTCAGAAAGGACTTTCAGTTTTATAAGGTGAGAGAGATCAACAATTACCACCA
TGCGCATGATGCCTACCTGAATGCAGTGGTAGGCACTGCACTTATCAAAAAATATCCCAAGCTTGAATCT
GAATTTGTTTACGGAGACTATAAAGTGTACGATGTTAGGAAAATGATCGCAAAGTCTGAGCAGGAAATAG
GCAAGGCCACCGCTAAGTACTTCTTTTACAGCAATATTATGAATTTTTTCAAGACCGAGATTACACTGGC
CAATGGAGAGATTCGGAAGCGACCACTTATCGAAACAAACGGAGAAACAGGAGAAATCGTGTGGGACAAG
GGTAGGGATTTCGCGACAGTCCGGAAGGTCCTGTCCATGCCGCAGGTGAACATCGTTAAAAAGACCGAAG
TACAGACCGGAGGCTTCTCCAAGGAAAGTATCCTCCCGAAAAGGAACAGCGACAAGCTGATCGCACGCAA
AAAAGATTGGGACCCCAAGAAATACGGCGGATTCGATTCTCCTACAGTCGCTTACAGTGTACTGGTTGTG
GCCAAAGTGGAGAAAGGGAAGTCTAAAAAACTCAAAAGCGTCAAGGAACTGCTGGGCATCACAATCATGG
AGCGATCAAGCTTCGAAAAAAACCCCATCGACTTTCTCGAGGCGAAAGGATATAAAGAGGTCAAAAAAGA
CCTCATCATTAAGCTTCCCAAGTACTCTCTCTTTGAGCTTGAAAACGGCCGGAAACGAATGCTCGCTAGT
GCGGGCGAGCTGCAGAAAGGTAACGAGCTGGCACTGCCCTCTAAATACGTTAATTTCTTGTATCTGGCCA
GCCACTATGAAAAGCTCAAAGGGTCTCCCGAAGATAATGAGCAGAAGCAGCTGTTCGTGGAACAACACAA
ACACTACCTTGATGAGATCATCGAGCAAATAAGCGAATTCTCCAAAAGAGTGATCCTCGCCGACGCTAAC
CTCGATAAGGTGCTTTCTGCTTACAATAAGCACAGGGATAAGCCCATCAGGGAGCAGGCAGAAAACATTA
TCCACTTGTTTACTCTGACCAACTTGGGCGCGCCTGCAGCCTTCAAGTACTTCGACACCACCATAGACAG
AAAGCGGTACACCTCTACAAAGGAGGTCCTGGACGCCACACTGATTCATCAGTCAATTACGGGGCTCTAT
GAAACAAGAATCGACCTCTCTCAGCTCGGTGGAGACAGCAGGGCTGACCCCAAGAAGAAGAGGAAGGTGT
CGCCAGGGATCCGTCGACTTGACGCGTTGATATCAACAAGTTTGTACAAAAAAGCTGAACGAGAAACGTA
AAATGATATAAATATCAATATATTAAATTAGATTTTGCATAAAAAACAGACTACATAATACTGTAAAACA
CAACATATCCAGTCACTATGGCGGCCGCATTAGGCACCCCAGGCTTTACACTTTATGCTTCCGGCTCGTA
TAATGTGTGGATTTTGAGTTAGGATCCGTCGAGATTTTCAGGAGCTAAGGAAGCTAAAATGGAGAAAAAA
ATCACTGGATATACCACCGTTGATATATCCCAATGGCATCGTAAAGAACATTTTGAGGCATTTCAGTCAG
TTGCTCAATGTACCTATAACCAGACCGTTCAGCTGGATATTACGGCCTTTTTAAAGACCGTAAAGAAAAA
TAAGCACAAGTTTTATCCGGCCTTTATTCACATTCTTGCCCGCCTGATGAATGCTCATCCGGAATTCCGT
ATGGCAATGAAAGACGGTGAGCTGGTGATATGGGATAGTGTTCACCCTTGTTACACCGTTTTCCATGAGC
AAACTGAAACGTTTTCATCGCTCTGGAGTGAATACCACGACGATTTCCGGCAGTTTCTACACATATATTC
GCAAGATGTGGCGTGTTACGGTGAAAACCTGGCCTATTTCCCTAAAGGGTTTATTGAGAATATGTTTTTC
GTCTCAGCCAATCCCTGGGTGAGTTTCACCAGTTTTGATTTAAACGTGGCCAATATGGACAACTTCTTCG
CCCCCGTTTTCACCATGGGCAAATATTATACGCAAGGCGACAAGGTGCTGATGCCGCTGGCGATTCAGGT
TCATCATGCCGTTTGTGATGGCTTCCATGTCGGCAGAATGCTTAATGAATTACAACAGTACTGCGATGAG
TGGCAGGGCGGGGCGTAAAGATCTGGATCCGGCTTACTAAAAGCCAGATAACAGTATGCGTATTTGCGCG
CTGATTTTTGCGGTATAAGAATATATACTGATATGTATACCCGAAGTATGTCAAAAAGAGGTATGCTATG
AAGCAGCGTATTACAGTGACAGTTGACAGCGACAGCTATCAGTTGCTCAAGGCATATATGATGTCAATAT
CTCCGGTCTGGTAAGCACAACCATGCAGAATGAAGCCCGTCGTCTGCGTGCCGAACGCTGGAAAGCGGAA
AATCAGGAAGGGATGGCTGAGGTCGCCCGGTTTATTGAAATGAACGGCTCTTTTGCTGACGAGAACAGGG
GCTGGTGAAATGCAGTTTAAGGTTTACACCTATAAAAGAGAGAGCCGTTATCGTCTGTTTGTGGATGTAC
AGAGTGATATTATTGACACGCCCGGGCGACGGATGGTGATCCCCCTGGCCAGTGCACGTCTGCTGTCAGA
TAAAGTCTCCCGTGAACTTTACCCGGTGGTGCATATCGGGGATGAAAGCTGGCGCATGATGACCACCGAT
ATGGCCAGTGTGCCGGTCTCCGTTATCGGGGAAGAAGTGGCTGATCTCAGCCACCGCGAAAATGACATCA
AAAACGCCATTAACCTGATGTTCTGGGGAATATAAATGTCAGGCTCCCTTATACACAGCCAGTCTGCAGG
TCGACCATAGTGACTGGATATGTTGTGTTTTACAGTATTATGTAGTCTGTTTTTTATGCAAAATCTAATT
TAATATATTGATATTTATATCATTTTACGTTTCTCGTTCAGCTTTCTTGTACAAAGTGGTTGATATCATC
TAGAGCGGCCGCAGGTACCTGAATAACTAAGGCCGCTTCCCTTTAGTGAGGGTTAATGCTTCGAGCAGAC
AAAGGGTTCGATCCCTACCGGTTAGTAATGAGTTTAAACGGGGGAGGCTAACTGAAACACGGAAGGAGAC
AATACCGGAAGGAACCCGCGCTATGACGGCAATAAAAAGACAGAATAAAACGCACGGGTGTTGGGTCGTT
TGTTCATAAACGCGGGGTTCGGTCCCAGGGCTGGCACTCTGTCGATACCCCACCGAGACCCCATTGGGGC
CAATACGCCCGCGTTTCTTCCTTTTCCCCACCCCACCCCCCAAGTTCGGGTGAAGGCCCAGGGCTCGCAG
CCAACGTCGGGGCGGCAGGCCCTGCCATAGCAGATCTGCGCAGCTGGGGCTCTAGGGGGTATCCCC
[124 nt withheld, positions 7137-7260]
C
[91 nt withheld, positions 7262-7352]
A
[49 nt withheld, positions 7354-7402]
CCTTTGACGTTGGAGTCCACGTTCTTT
[37 nt withheld, positions 7430-7466]
ACCCTATCTCGGTCTATTCTTTTGATTTATAAGGGATTTTGCCGATTTCGGCCTATTGGTTAAAAAATGA
GCTGATTTAACAAAAATTTAACGCGAATTAATTCTGTGGAATGTGTGTCAGTTAGGGTGTGGAAAGTCCC
CAGGCTCCCCAGCAGGCAGAAGTATGCAAAGCATGCATCTCAATTAGTCAGCAACCAGGTGTGGAAAGTC
CCCAGGCTCCCCAGCAGGCAGAAGTATGCAAAGCATGCATCTCAATTAGTCAGCAACCATAGTCCCGCCC
CTAACTCCGCCCATCCCGCCCCTAACTCCGCCCAGTTCCGCCCATTCTCCGCCCCATGGCTGACTAATTT
TTTTTATTTATGCAGAGGCCGAGGCCGCCTCTGCCTCTGAGCTATTCCAGAAGTAGTGAGGAGGCTTTTT
TGGAGGCCTAGGCTTTTGCAAAAAGCTCCCGGGAGCTTGTATATCCATTTTCGGATCTGATCAAGAGACA
GGATGAGGATCGTTTCGCATGATTGAACAAGATGGATTGCACGCAGGTTCTCCGGCCGCTTGGGTGGAGA
GGCTATTCGGCTATGACTGGGCACAACAGACAATCGGCTGCTCTGATGCCGCCGTGTTCCGGCTGTCAGC
GCAGGGGCGCCCGGTTCTTTTTGTCAAGACCGACCTGTCCGGTGCCCTGAATGAACTGCAGGACGAGGCA
GCGCGGCTATCGTGGCTGGCCACGACGGGCGTTCCTTGCGCAGCTGTGCTCGACGTTGTCACTGAAGCGG
GAAGGGACTGGCTGCTATTGGGCGAAGTGCCGGGGCAGGATCTCCTGTCATCTCACCTTGCTCCTGCCGA
GAAAGTATCCATCATGGCTGATGCAATGCGGCGGCTGCATACGCTTGATCCGGCTACCTGCCCATTCGAC
CACCAAGCGAAACATCGCATCGAGCGAGCACGTACTCGGATGGAAGCCGGTCTTGTCGATCAGGATGATC
TGGACGAAGAGCATCAGGGGCTCGCGCCAGCCGAACTGTTCGCCAGGCTCAAGGCGCGCATGCCCGACGG
CGAGGATCTCGTCGTGACCCATGGCGATGCCTGCTTGCCGAATATCATGGTGGAAAATGGCCGCTTTTCT
GGATTCATCGACTGTGGCCGGCTGGGTGTGGCGGACCGCTATCAGGACATAGCGTTGGCTACCCGTGATA
TTGCTGAAGAGCTTGGCGGCGAATGGGCTGACCGCTTCCTCGTGCTTTACGGTATCGCCGCTCCCGATTC
GCAGCGCATCGCCTTCTATCGCCTTCTTGACGAGTTCTTCTGAGCGGGACTCTGGGGTTCGCGAAATGAC
CGACCAAGCGACGCCCAACCTGCCATCACGAGATTTCGATTCCACCGCCGCCTTCTATGAAAGGTTGGGC
TTCGGAATCGTTTTCCGGGACGCCGGCTGGATGATCCTCCAGCGCGGGGATCTCATGCTGGAGTTCTTCG
CCCACCCCAACTTGTTTATTGCAGCTTATAATGGTTACAAATAAAGCAATAGCATCACAAATTTCACAAA
TAAAGCATTTTTTTCACTGCATTCTAGTTGTGGTTTGTCCAAACTCATCAATGTATCTTATCATGTCTGT
ATACCGTCGACCTCTAGCTAGAGCTTGGCGTAATCATGGTCATAGCTGTTTCCTGTGTGAAATTGTTATC
CGCTCACAATTCCACACAACATACGAGCCGGAAGCATAAAGTGTAAAGCCTGGGGTGCCTAATGAGTGAG
CTAACTCACATTAATTGCGTTGCGCTCACTGCCCGCTTTCCAGTCGGGAAACCTGTCGTGCCAGCTGCAT
TAATGAATCGGCCAACGCGCGGGGAGAGGCGGTTTGCGTATTGGGCGCTCTTCCGCTTCCTCGCTCACTG
ACTCGCTGCGCTCGGTCGTTCGGCTGCGGCGAGCGGTATCAGCTCACTCAAAGGCGGTAATACGGTTATC
CACAGAATCAGGGGATAACGCAGGAAAGAACATGTGAGCAAAAGGCCAGCAAAAGGCCAGGAACCGTAAA
AAGGCCGCGTTGCTGGCGTTTTTCCATAGGCTCCGCCCCCCTGACGAGCATCACAAAAATCGACGCTCAA
GTCAGAGGTGGCGAAACCCGACAGGACTATAAAGATACCAGGCGTTTCCCCCTGGAAGCTCCCTCGTGCG
CTCTCCTGTTCCGACCCTGCCGCTTACCGGATACCTGTCCGCCTTTCTCCCTTCGGGAAGCGTGGCGCTT
TCTCATAGCTCACGCTGTAGGTATCTCAGTTCGGTGTAGGTCGTTCGCTCCAAGCTGGGCTGTGTGCACG
AACCCCCCGTTCAGCCCGACCGCTGCGCCTTATCCGGTAACTATCGTCTTGAGTCCAACCCGGTAAGACA
CGACTTATCGCCACTGGCAGCAGCCACTGGTAACAGGATTAGCAGAGCGAGGTATGTAGGCGGTGCTACA
GAGTTCTTGAAGTGGTGGCCTAACTACGGCTACACTAGAAGAACAGTATTTGGTATCTGCGCTCTGCTGA
AGCCAGTTACCTTCGGAAAAAGAGTTGGTAGCTCTTGATCCGGCAAACAAACCACCGCTGGTAGCGGTGG
TTTTTTTGTTTGCAAGCAGCAGATTACGCGCAGAAAAAAAGGATCTCAAGAAGATCCTTTGATCTTTTCT
ACGGGGTCTGACGCTCAGTGGAACGAAAACTCACGTTAAGGGATTTTGGTCATGAGATTATCAAAAAGGA
TCTTCACCTAGATCCTTTTAAATTAAAAATGAAGTTTTAAATCAATCTAAAGTATATATGAGTAAACTTG
GTCTGACAGTTACCAATGCTTAATCAGTGAGGCACCTATCTCAGCGATCTGTCTATTTCGTTCATCCATA
GTTGCCTGACTCCCCGTCGTGTAGATAACTACGATACGGGAGGGCTTACCATCTGGCCCCAGTGCTGCAA
TGATACCGCGAGACCCACGCTCACCGGCTCCAGATTTATCAGCAATAAACCAGCCAGCCGGAAGGGCCGA
GCGCAGAAGTGGTCCTGCAACTTTATCCGCCTCCATCCAGTCTATTAATTGTTGCCGGGAAGCTAGAGTA
AGTAGTTCGCCAGTTAATAGTTTGCGCAACGTTGTTGCCATTGCTACAGGCATCGTGGTGTCACGCTCGT
CGTTTGGTATGGCTTCATTCAGCTCCGGTTCCCAACGATCAAGGCGAGTTACATGATCCCCCATGTTGTG
CAAAAAAGCGGTTAGCTCCTTCGGTCCTCCGATCGTTGTCAGAAGTAAGTTGGCCGCAGTGTTATCACTC
ATGGTTATGGCAGCACTGCATAATTCTCTTACTGTCATGCCATCCGTAAGATGCTTTTCTGTGACTGGTG
AGTACTCAACCAAGTCATTCTGAGAATAGTGTATGCGGCGACCGAGTTGCTCTTGCCCGGCGTCAATACG
GGATAATACCGCGCCACATAGCAGAACTTTAAAAGTGCTCATCATTGGAAAACGTTCTTCGGGGCGAAAA
CTCTCAAGGATCTTACCGCTGTTGAGATCCAGTTCGATGTAACCCACTCGTGCACCCAACTGATCTTCAG
CATCTTTTACTTTCACCAGCGTTTCTGGGTGAGCAAAAACAGGAAGGCAAAATGCCGCAAAAAAGGGAAT
AAGGGCGACACGGAAATGTTGAATACTCATACTCTTCCTTTTTCAATATTATTGAAGCATTTATCAGGGT
TATTGTCTCATGAGCGGATACATATTTGAATGTATTTAGAAAAATAAACAAATAGGGGTTCCGCGCACAT
TTCCCCGAAAAGTGCCACCTGACGTCGACGGATCGGGAGATCTCCCGATCCCCTATGGTGCACTCTCAGT
ACAATCTGCTCTGATGCCGCATAGTTAAGCCAGTATCTGCTCCCTGCTTGTGTGTT
